Addgene plasmid #38864: GPX1
Purpose: Bacterial expression for structure determination; may not be full ORF
Depositing lab: Nicola Burgess-Brown. Depositing organization: University of Oxford.
Backbone
  Vector backbone: pNIC28-Bsa4
  Backbone manufacturer: SGC
  Vector type: Bacterial Expression
Growth in bacteria
  Bacterial resistance: Kanamycin, 50 μg/mL
  Growth temperature: 37°C
  Growth strain: Mach1
  Copy number: Low Copy
Gene/Insert
  Gene/Insert name: GPX1 (alt names: glutathione peroxidase 1 [isoform 1]; PDB:2F8A)
  Species: H. sapiens (human)
  Insert size (bp): 652
  Mutation: SeCys49 -> Gly
  Entrez Gene: Gpx1 (a.k.a. CGPx, GPx-1, GSHPx-1, Gpx)
  Tag / fusion protein: His Tev (N terminal on insert)
  Cloning method: Ligation Independent Cloning
  Sequencing primers: 5′ T7; 3′ T7-term
Terms and licenses: Academic/Nonprofit Terms; Industry Terms: Not Available to Industry
How to cite: GPX1 was a gift from Nicola Burgess-Brown (Addgene plasmid # 38864 ; http://n2t.net/addgene:38864 ; RRID:Addgene_38864)
