[The description below was written by a language model from this plasmid's Addgene catalogue record.]
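Description:
GPX1 is a bacterial expression plasmid built on the pNIC28-Bsa4 backbone from the SGC, a vector designed for ligation-independent cloning of protein-coding fragments for recombinant production in E. coli. It is maintained under kanamycin selection and is recorded as low copy. The record does not explicitly name the promoter or the origin of replication. The listed sequencing primers (T7 forward and T7 terminator reverse) indicate that the insert sits between T7 promoter and terminator regions, which would be consistent with T7 RNA polymerase-driven expression in a suitable host strain.

The insert is a 652 bp fragment of human glutathione peroxidase 1 (isoform 1), an antioxidant enzyme that reduces hydrogen peroxide and organic hydroperoxides using glutathione. The record cautions that the fragment may not be the full open reading frame, as is typical of constructs whose boundaries have been trimmed to favour soluble, crystallisable protein. The native enzyme has a catalytic selenocysteine, encoded by a UGA codon that E. coli would not decode correctly from a mammalian message. Here residue 49 is changed from selenocysteine to glycine, which permits straightforward bacterial translation of the polypeptide but would be expected to abolish normal catalytic activity. An N-terminal His tag followed by a TEV protease site allows immobilised-metal affinity purification and then removal of the tag.

The stated purpose is bacterial expression for structure determination, and the insert's alternative names include a Protein Data Bank entry, linking the construct to a deposited structure. It suits production of the human GPX1 domain for crystallography or other biophysical work rather than for enzymatic studies.
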