>Addgene plasmid #38864 | GPX1 | depositor partial sequence | sequence record 48922 | GPX1 sequence 652 bps
ATGCACCATCATCATCATCATTCTTCTGGTGTAGATCTGGGTACCGAGAACCTGTACTTCCAATCCATGC
AGTCGGTGTATGCCTTCTCGGCGCGCCCGCTGGCCGGCGGGGAGCCTGTGAGCCTGGGCTCCCTGCGGGG
CAAGGTACTACTTATCGAGAATGTGGCGTCCCTCGGAGGCACCACGGTCCGGGACTACACCCAGATGAAC
GAGCTGCAGCGGCGCCTCGGACCCCGGGGCCTGGTGGTGCTCGGCTTCCCGTGCAACCAGTTTGGGCATC
AGGAGAACGCCAAGAACGAAGAGATTCTGAATTCCCTCAAGTACGTCCGGCCTGGTGGTGGGTTCGAGCC
CAACTTCATGCTCTTCGAGAAGTGCGAGGTGAACGGTGCGGGGGCGCACCCTCTCTTCGCCTTCCTGCGG
GAGGCCCTGCCAGCTCCCAGCGACGACGCCACCGCGCTTATGACCGACCCCAAGCTCATCACCTGGTCTC
CGGTGTGTCGCAACGATGTTGCCTGGAACTTTGAGAAGTTCCTGGTGGGCCCTGACGGTGTGCCCCTACG
CAGGTACAGCCGCCGCTTCCAGACCATTGACATCGAGCCTGACATCGAAGCCCTGCTGTCTCAATGACAG
TAAAGGTGGATACGGATCCGAA
