>Addgene plasmid #38864 | GPX1 | addgene partial sequence | sequence record 50490 | T7_term
GATACTCTTTGGGCTTTGTTGCAGCCGGATCTCAGTGGTGGTGGTGGTGGTGCTCGAGTGCGGCCGCAAG
CTTGTCGACGGAGCTCGAATTCGGATCCGTATCCACCTTTACTGTCATTGAGACAGCAGGGCTTCGATGT
CAGGCTCGATGTCAATGGTCTGGAAGCGGCGGCTGTACCTGCGTAGGGGCACACCGTCAGGGCCCACCAG
GAACTTCTCAAAGTTCCAGGCAACATCGTTGCGACACACCGGAGACCAGGTGATGAGCTTGGGGTCGGTC
ATAAGCGCGGTGGCGTCGTCGCTGGGAGCTGGCAGGGCCTCCCGCAGGAAGGCGAAGAGAGGGTGCGCCC
CCGCACCGTTCACCTCGCACTTCTCGAAGAGCATGAAGTTGGGCTCGAACCCACCACCAGGCCGGACGTA
CTTGAGGGAATTCAGAATCTCTTCGTTCTTGGCGTTCTCCTGATGCCCAAACTGGTTGCACGGGAAGCCG
AGCACCACCAGGCCCCGGGGTCCGAGGCGCCGCTGCAGCTCGTTCATCTGGGTGTAGTCCCGGACCGTGG
TGCCTCCGAGGGACGCCACATTCTCGATAAGTAGTACCTTGCCCCGCAGGGAGCCCAGGCTCACAGGCTC
CCCGCCGGCCAGCGGGCGCGCCGAGAAGGCATACACCGACTGCATGGATTGGAAGTACAGGTTCTCGGTA
CCCAGATCTACACCAGAAGAATGATGATGATGATGGTGCATATGTATATCTCCTTCTTAAAGTTAAACAA
AATTATTTCTAGAGGGGAATTGTTATCCGCTCACAATTCCCCTATAGTGAGTCGTATTAATTTCGCGGGA
TCGAGA
