>Addgene plasmid #38864 | GPX1 | addgene partial sequence | sequence record 50491 | T7 5'-TAATACGACTCACTATAGGG-3'
TTTGTTTAACTTTAAGAAGGAGATATACATATGCACCATCATCATCATCATTCTTCTGGTGTAGATCTGG
GTACCGAGAACCTGTACTTCCAATCCATGCAGTCGGTGTATGCCTTCTCGGCGCGCCCGCTGGCCGGCGG
GGAGCCTGTGAGCCTGGGCTCCCTGCGGGGCAAGGTACTACTTATCGAGAATGTGGCGTCCCTCGGAGGC
ACCACGGTCCGGGACTACACCCAGATGAACGAGCTGCAGCGGCGCCTCGGACCCCGGGGCCTGGTGGTGC
TCGGCTTCCCGTGCAACCAGTTTGGGCATCAGGAGAACGCCAAGAACGAAGAGATTCTGAATTCCCTCAA
GTACGTCCGGCCTGGTGGTGGGTTCGAGCCCAACTTCATGCTCTTCGAGAAGTGCGAGGTGAACGGTGCG
GGGGCGCACCCTCTCTTCGCCTTCCTGCGGGAGGCCCTGCCAGCTCCCAGCGACGACGCCACCGCGCTTA
TGACCGACCCCAAGCTCATCACCTGGTCTCCGGTGTGTCGCAACGATGTTGCCTGGAACTTTGAGAAGTT
CCTGGTGGGCCCTGACGGTGTGCCCCTACGCAGGTACAGCCGCCGCTTCCAGACCATTGACATCGAGCCT
GACATCGAAGCCCTGCTGTCTCAATGACAGTAAAGGTGGATACGGATCCGAATTCGAGCTCCGTCGACAA
GCTTGCGGCCGCACTCGAGCACCACCACCACCACCACTGAGATCCGGCTGCTAACAAAGCCCGAAAGGAA
GCTGAGTTGGCTGCTGCCACCGCTGAGCAATAACTAGCATAACCCCTTGGGGCCTCTAAACGGGTCTTGA
GGGGTTTTTTGCTGAAAGGAGGAACTATATCCGGATTGGCGAATGGGAACGCGCCCCTGGTA
